Addgene plasmid #18814: Chx10 (2.5kb distal 5' reg)+SV40p-tdTomato-IRES-AP
Depositing lab: Connie Cepko. Depositing organization: Harvard Medical School. Publication: A core paired-type and POU homeodomain-containing transcription factor program drives retinal bipolar cell gene expression. Kim DS, Matsuda T, Cepko CL. J Neurosci. 2008 Jul 30. 28(31):7748-64. 10.1523/JNEUROSCI.0397-08.2008 PubMed 18667607.
Backbone
  Vector backbone: pCAGEN
  Vector type: Mammalian Expression
Growth in bacteria
  Bacterial resistance: Ampicillin, 100 μg/mL
  Growth temperature: 37°C
  Growth strain: DH5alpha
  Copy number: High Copy
Gene/Insert
  Gene/Insert name: Chx10 (2.5kb distal 5' reg)+SV40p-tdTomato-IRES-AP
  Cloning method: Restriction Enzyme
  Sequencing primers: 5′ n/a
Terms and licenses: Academic/Nonprofit Terms; Industry Terms: Not Available to Industry
Depositor comments: also known as UBGFP_7221_72031_gtia_1, Kim, D.S., Matsuda, T., and Cepko, C.L. (2008) A core paired-type and POU homeodomain-containing transcription factor program drives retinal bipolar cell gene expression. J. Neurosci. In press. NOTE: The depositor map does not list all restriction sites--do not base diagnostic digests on it. For example, there are 3 HindIII sites (see "Notes from Addgene")
How to cite: Chx10 (2.5kb distal 5' reg)+SV40p-tdTomato-IRES-AP was a gift from Connie Cepko (Addgene plasmid # 18814 ; http://n2t.net/addgene:18814 ; RRID:Addgene_18814)
