[The description below was written by a language model from this plasmid's Addgene catalogue record.]
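Description:
Chx10 (2.5kb distal 5' reg)+SV40p-tdTomato-IRES-AP is a mammalian expression reporter plasmid built on the pCAGEN backbone. It is propagated in E. coli as a high-copy plasmid under ampicillin selection. The record contains no feature table, so the origin of replication, polyadenylation signal and other backbone elements are not itemised, and no mammalian selection marker is listed.

As the name indicates, the insert combines a roughly 2.5 kb segment from the distal 5' regulatory region of Chx10 with an SV40 promoter, followed by a bicistronic tdTomato-IRES-AP reporter. In this type of design, a candidate cis-regulatory fragment is placed upstream of a heterologous promoter so that reporter output reflects the enhancer activity and cell-type specificity of the fragment, though the record does not say whether the SV40 element is a minimal version. The internal ribosome entry site allows two reporters to be translated from one transcript: the red fluorescent protein tdTomato for direct fluorescence imaging, and AP, presumably alkaline phosphatase, for sensitive histochemical staining. The species of origin of the Chx10 sequence is not given, and the insert was assembled by restriction enzyme cloning.

The associated publication concerns the transcription factor program that drives gene expression in retinal bipolar cells, so the construct was evidently used to test whether this Chx10 upstream region directs expression in those cells. The depositor cautions that the supplied map does not show all restriction sites, for example three HindIII sites are present, and should not be relied on for planning diagnostic digests.
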