>Addgene plasmid #18814 | Chx10 (2.5kb distal 5' reg)+SV40p-tdTomato-IRES-AP | addgene partial sequence | sequence record 36194 | tdTomato-R
CCGGTGCTGCCGGTGCCATGCCCCAGGAACAGGTGGTGGCGGCCCTCGGAGCGCTCGTACTGTTCCACGA
TGGTGTAGTCCTCGTTGTGGGAGGTGATGTCCAGCTTGGTGTCCACGTAGTAGTAGCCGGGCAGTTGCAC
GGGCTTCTTGGCCATGTAGATGGTCTTGAACTCCACCAGGTAGTGGCCGCCGTCCTTCAGCTTCAGGGCC
TGGTGGATCTCGCCCTTCAGCACGCCGTCGCGGGGGTACAGGCGCTCGGTGGAGGCCTCCCAGCCCATGG
TCTTCTTCTGCATTACGGGGCCGTCGGGGGGGAAGTTGGTGCCGCGCATCTTCACCTTGTAGATCAGCGT
GCCGTCCTGCAGGGAGGAGTCCTGGGTCACGGTCACCAGACCGCCGTCCTCGAAGTTCATCACGCGCTCC
CACTTGAAGCCCTCGGGGAAGGACAGCTTCTTGTAATCGGGGATGTCGGCGGGGTGCTTCACGTACGCCT
TGGAGCCGTACATGAACTGGGGGGACAGGATGTCCCAGGCGAAGGGCAGGGGGCCGCCCTTGGTCACCTT
CAGCTTGGCGGTCTGGGTGCCCTCGTANGGGCGGCCCTCGCCCTCGCCCTCGATCTCGAACTCGTGGCCG
TTCATGGAGCCCTCCATGCGCACCTTGAAGCGCATGAACTCTTTGATGACCTCCTCNCCCTTGCTCACCA
TGGTGGCGGGATCCC
