>Addgene plasmid #18814 | Chx10 (2.5kb distal 5' reg)+SV40p-tdTomato-IRES-AP | addgene partial sequence | sequence record 268623 | Addgene Partial NGS Result
TTTTTTTTTTTTTTTTTTTTTTTTTTTTTTTGACAAAGTCTCATTGTATACCCCTGGCTAGCCTAGAGCT
TAATATGTAGACCAGGCTGTCCTTGAACTCACAGAAACCCTCCCTTCTCTGCCTCCCAGGCGCTGGGATT
AAATTATGTACCTCCACATCTGGATGGTTTCTCCTCTTGCTATTGGGTGGACAGACAGGCTTACAAAGGA
CTCTTTCACATCCCACGAGGCATGACAGGCCCATGAGACAGGTACAACTCCGGTTCTCAGGTCTGGGCAG
TGCATCCCCTGTGGTGGGTGGGTGTGGACATCTTCCAGGCCCCAGGACACACCAGGAATCAAGAGGGAGG
TTGCCAGAGGAAACAGGACTAACCAGAAGGGCCAAAGAGGTGTAGCGGCTAGTCTGAGCAAGCAGGGCCA
GCATGGATCAGTCTGTAAAGAAAATGGCTTGTAGCACTGAGGGTCGGATCTTCCCCAGACACCGGGGGCT
GGAGAGAGGTGGGCAAGGTGTTTGTTGATTGGCCAGCTGAGATTTTTCCAGACTTTCCTAGTCATCAAAA
TAGTCTTTTGAGCTGAGCAGTGGTGGCACAGGAACTTAATCTGAACACTCAGGAGGCAGAGGCAGGAGGA
TCTCTGTGAGTTCTGAGGCCAACCTGGTCTACAGAGTGAGGTCCAGGATAACCAGGGTTACACAGAGAAA
CCCTGTCTTGGAAAAAAAAAAAAACCAAACAGACAGATGGCAGAATATTTGCATGTAATTCATGTATGTC
CCTCGGGCCACTTCAGCTCCTCTAGTGATAACTACGACGATGTGAGCATGGTGTAAACTGTATGCTTATA
TTATCATTACTTTATACTGTATTATTAAATGACAAGAAAAATCTGTCCATGTTCCCTGAAGGTTTGACAA
GGGGATCAGTCTCCCAATCAGGAAGTTCCTGTCTCCTCCCTGTCCTCCTTCTCAGGCCTGGGATGGGCTG
ACTGGTGCCATTTTCCCCCAGCACACCTGATACCATCAGCATCCTCTGGCCCAGTCTGGTCTCTTCAGTG
TCCCCCATGGATCTCAGAACACATCCATCCATATTGCAGTGGGGAGATGGGGGTAGGGGAAGCTCCCAGG
CCTGTCTAGGCTATGGGATAATTTGATATTCAAATCCTGGCAAAGACCTGCTTCAAATTGCTACAAATTA
AGCTGATTTTGGCCCTCTGGATGAAGGATTTGCTCCGGTGGATCAGCCTTCCCAGGGCTTGATGAGGTCA
GATTACAGAAGGAGGGACAAGAGAAAGAAACGGGGGGGGGGGGCTCCCCATCTGAGAGTTTATCAGAACC
TAATCCGGGGAGAAGAGCACTGGCTGGGGCTGCTTGCCCGCTAATCCCAGCTGCCATTAAAATATTAAAG
ATAAATCTAATCGTCTCTTTATCCAAAATAAGCGACTTTTGTGTGGGGAGAAAACGTCTAACCCCTTAGG
AGGAGAATTAGTTCTAATGCATCAAATGGAATTGCTCGAGATCTGCGATCTGCATCTCAATTAGTCAGCA
ACCATAGTCCCGCCCCTAACTCCGCCCATCCCGCCCCTAACTCCGCCCAGTTCCGCCCATTCTCCGCCCC
ATCGCTGACTAATTTTTTTTATTTATGCAGAGGCCGAGGCCGCCTCGGCCTCTGAGCTATTCCAGAAGTA
GTGAGGAGGCTTTTTTGGAGGCCTAGGCTTTTGCAAAAAGCTTGGTACCGCGGGCCCGGGATCCACCGGG
ATCCCGCCACCATGGTGAGCAAGGGCGAGGAGGTCATCAAAGAGTTCATGCGCTTCAAGGTGCGCATGGA
GGGCTCCATGAACGGCCACGAGTTCGAGATCGAGGGCGAGGGCGAGGGCCGCCCCTACGAGGGCACCCAG
ACCGCCAAGCTGAAGGTGACCAAGGGCGGCCCCCTGCCCTTCGCCTGGGACATCCTGTCCCCCCAGTTCA
TGTACGGCTCCAAGGCGTACGTGAAGCACCCCGCCGACATCCCCGATTACAAGAAGCTGTCCTTCCCCGA
GGGCTTCAAGTGGGAGCGCGTGATGAACTTCGAGGACGGCGGTCTGGTGACCGTGACCCAGGACTCCTCC
CTGCAGGACGGCACGCTGATCTACAAGGTGAAGATGCGCGGCACCAACTTCCCCCCCGACGGCCCCGTAA
TGCAGAAGAAGACCATGGGCTGGGAGGCCTCCACCGAGCGCCTGTACCCCCGCGACGGCGTGCTGAAGGG
CGAGATCCACCAGGCCCTGAAGCTGAAGGACGGCGGCCACTACCTGGTGGAGTTCAAGACCATCTACATG
GCCAAGAAGCCCGTGCAACTGCCCGGCTACTACTACGTGGACACCAAGCTGGACATCACCTCCCACAACG
AGGACTACACCATCGTGGAACAGTACGAGCGCTCCGAGGGCCGCCACCACCTGTTCCTGGGGCATGGCAC
CGGCAGCACCGGCAGCGGCAGCTCCGGCACCGCCTCCTCCGAGGACAACAACATGGCCGTCATCAAAGAG
TTCATGCGCTTCAAGGTGCGCATGGAGGGCTCCATGAACGGCCACGAGTTCGAGATCGAGGGCGAGGGCG
AGGGCCGCCCCTACGAGGGCACCCAGACCGCCAAGCTGAAGGTGACCAAGGGCGGCCCCCTGCCCTTCGC
CTGGGACATCCTGTCCCCCCAGTTCATGTACGGCTCCAAGGCGTACGTGAAGCACCCCGCCGACATCCCC
GATTACAAGAAGCTGTCCTTCCCCGAGGGCTTCAAGTGGGAGCGCGTGATGAACTTCGAGGACGGCGGTC
TGGTGACCGTGACCCAGGACTCCTCCCTGCAGGACGGCACGCTGATCTACAAGGTGAAGATGCGCGGCAC
CAACTTCCCCCCCGACGGCCCCGTAATGCAGAAGAAGACCATGGGCTGGGAGGCCTCCACCGAGCGCCTG
TACCCCCGCGACGGCGTGCTGAAGGGCGAGATCCACCAGGCCCTGAAGCTGAAGGACGGCGGCCACTACC
TGGTGGAGTTCAAGACCATCTACATGGCCAAGAAGCCCGTGCAACTGCCCGGCTACTACTACGTGGACAC
CAAGCTGGACATCACCTCCCACAACGAGGACTACACCATCGTGGAACAGTACGAGCGCTCCGAGGGCCGC
CACCACCTGTTCCTGTACGGCATGGACGAGCTGTACAAGTAAAGCSCCCTAACGTTACTGGCCGAAGCCG
CTTGGAATAAGGCCGGTGTGCGTTTGTCTATATGTTATTTTCCACCATATTGCCGTCTTTTGGCAATGTG
AGGGCCCGGAAACCTGGCCCTGTCTTCTTGACGAGCATTCCTAGGGGTCTTTCCCCTCTCGCCAAAGGAA
TGCAAGGTCTGTTGAATGTCGTGAAGGAAGCAGTTCCTCTGGAAGCTTCTTGAAGACAAACAACGTCTGT
AGCGACCCTTTGCAGGCAGCGGAACCCCCCACCTGGCGACAGGTGCCTCTGCGGCCAAAAGCCACGTGTA
TAAGATACACCTGCAAAGGCGGCACAACCCCAGTGCCACGTTGTGAGTTGGATAGTTGTGGAAAGAGTCA
AATGGCTCTCCTCAAGCGTATTCAACAAGGGGCTGAAGGATGCCCAGAAGGTACCCCATTGTATGGGATC
TGATCTGGGGCCTCGGTGCACATGCTTTACATGTGTTTAGTCGAGGTTAAAAAAACGTCTAGGCCCCCCG
AACCACGGGGACGTGGTTTTCCTTTGAAAAACACGATGATAATATGGGGTCGAGGCTGCTGCTGCTGCTG
CTGCTGGGCCTGAGGCTACAGCTCTCCCTGGGCATCATCCCAGTTGAGGAGGAGAACCCGGACTTCTGGA
ACCGCGAGGCAGCCGAGGCCCTGGGTGCCGCCAAGAAGCTGCAGCCTGCACAGACAGCCGCCAAGAACCT
CATCATCTTCCTGGGCGATGGGATGGGGGTGTCTACGGTGACAGCTGCCAGGATCCTAAAAGGGCAGAAG
AAGGACAAACTGGGGCCTGAGATACCCCTGGCCATGGACCGCTTCCCATATGTGGCTCTGTCCAAGACAT
ACAATGTAGACAAACATGTGCCAGACAGTGGAGCCACAGCCACGGCCTACCTGTGCGGGGTCAAGGGCAA
CTTCCAGACCATTGGCTTGAGTGCAGCCGCCCGCTTTAACCAGTGCAACACGACACGCGGCAACGAGGTC
ATCTCCGTGATGAATCGGGCCAAGAAAGCAGGGAAGTCAGTGGGAGTGGTAACCACCACACGAGTGCAGC
ACGCCTCGCCAGCCGGCACCTACGCCCACACGGTGAACCGCAACTGGTACTCGGACGCCGACGTGCCTGC
CTCGGCCCGCCAGGAGGGGTGCCAGGACATCGCTACGCAGCTCATCTCCAACATGGACATTGACGTGATC
CTAGGTGGAGGCCGAAAGTACATGTTTCGCATGGGAACCCCAGACCCTGAGTACCCAGATGACTACAGCC
AAGGTGGGACCAGGCTGGACGGGAAGAATCTGGTGCAGGAATGGCTGGCGAAGCGCCAGGGTGCCCGGTA
TGTGTGGAACCGCACTGAGCTCATGCAGGCTTCCCTGGACCCGTCTGTGACCCATCTCATGGGTCTCTTT
GAGCCTGGAGACATGAAATACGAGATCCACCGAGACTCCACACTGGACCCCTCCCTGATGGAGATGACAG
AGGCTGCCCTGCGCCTGCTGAGCAGGAACCCCCGCGGCTTCTTCCTCTTCGTGGAGGGTGGTCGCATCGA
CCATGGTCATCATGAAAGCAGGGCTTACCGGGCACTGACTGAGACGATCATGTTCGACGACGCCATTGAG
AGGGCGGGCCAGCTCACCAGCGAGGAGGACACGCTGAGCCTCGTCACTGCCGACCACTCCCACGTCTTCT
CCTTCGGAGGCTACCCCCTGCGAGGGAGCTCCATCTTCGGGCTGGCCCCTGGCAAGGCCCGGGACAGGAA
GGCCTACACGGTCCTCCTATACGGAAACGGTCCAGGCTATGTGCTCAAGGACGGCGCCCGGCCGGATGTT
ACCGAGAGCGAGAGCGGGAGCCCCGAGTATCGGCAGCAGTCAGCAGTGCCCCTGGACGAAGAGACCCACG
CAGGCGAGGACGTGGCGGTGTTCGCGCGCGGCCCGCAGGCGCACCTGGTTCACGGCGTGCAGGAGCAGAC
CTTCATAGCGCACGTCATGGCCTTCGCCGCCTGCCTGGAGCCCTACACCGCCTGCGACCTGGCGCCCCCC
GCCGGCACCACCGACGCCGCGCACCCGGGGCGGTCCGTGGTCCCCGCGTTGCTTCCTCTGCTGGCCGGGA
CCCTGCTGCTGCTGGAGACGGCCACTGCTCCCTGAGTGTCCCGTCCCTGGGGCTCCTGCTTCCCCATCCC
GGAGTTCTCCTGCTCCCCACCTCCTGTCGTCCTGCCTGGCCTCCAGCCCGAGTCGTCATCCCCGGAGTCC
CTATACAGAGGTCCTGCCATGGAACCTTCCCCTCCCCGTGCGCTCTGGGGACTGAGCCCATGACACCAAA
CCTGCCCCTTGGCTGCTCTCGGACTCCCTACCCCAACCCCAGGGACTGCAGGTTGTGCCCTGTGGCTGCC
TGCACCCCAGGAAAGGAGGGGGCTCAGGCCATCCAGCCACCACCTACAGCCCAGTGGGGTCGAGGATATC
GCGGCCGGCCGCACTCCTCAGGTGCAGGCTGCCTATCAGAAGGTGGTGGCTGGTGTGGCCAATGCCCTGG
CTCACAAATACCACTGAGATCTTTTTCCCTCTGCCAAAAATTATGGGGACATCATGAAGCCCCTTGAGCA
TCTGACTTCTGGCTAATAAAGGAAATTTATTTTCATTGCAATAGTGTGTTGGAATTTTTTGTGTCTCTCA
CTCGGAAGGACATATGGGAGGGCAAATCATTTAAAACATCAGAATGAGTATTTGGTTTAGAGTTTGGCAA
CATATGCCCATATGCTGGCTGCCATGAACAAAGGTTGGCTATAAAGAGGTCATCAGTATATGAAACAGCC
CCCTGCTGTCCATTCCTTATTCCATAGAAAAGCCTTGACTTGAGGTTAGATTTTTTTTATATTTTGTTTT
GTGTTATTTTTTTCTTTAACATCCCTAAAATTTTCCTTACATGTTTTACTAGCCAGATTTTTCCTCCTCT
CCTGACTACTCCCAGTCATAGCTGTCCCTCTTCTCTTATGGAGATCCCTCGACCTGCAGCCCAAGCTTGG
CGTAATCATGGTCATAGCTGTTTCCTGTGTGAAATTGTTATCCGCTCACAATTCCACACAACATACGAGC
CGGAAGCATAAAGTGTAAAGCCTGGGGTGCCTAATGAGTGAGCTAACTCACATTAATTGCGTTGCGCTCA
CTGCCCGCTTTCCAGTCGGGAAACCTGTCGTGCCAGCGGATCCGCATCTCAATTAGTCAGCAACCATAGT
CCCGCCCCTAACTCCGCCCATCCCGCCCCTAACTCCGCCCAGTTCCGCCCATTCTCCGCCCCATGGCTGA
CTAATTTTTTTTATTTATGCAGAGGCCGAGGCCGCCTCGGCCTCTGAGCTATTCCAGAAGTAGTGAGGAG
GCTTTTTTGGAGGCCTAGGCTTTTGCAAAAAGCTAACTTGTTTATTGCAGCTTATAATGGTTACAAATAA
AGCAATAGCATCACAAATTTCACAAATAAAGCATTTTTTTCACTGCATTCTAGTTGTGGTTTGTCCAAAC
TCATCAATGTATCTTATCATGTCTGGATCCGCTGCATTAATGAATCGGCCAACGCGCGGGGAGAGGCGGT
TTGCGTATTGGGCGCTCTTCCGCTTCCTCGCTCACTGACTCGCTGCGCTCGGTCGTTCGGCTGCGGCGAG
CGGTATCAGCTCACTCAAAGGCGGTAATACGGTTATCCACAGAATCAGGGGATAACGCAGGAAAGAACAT
GTGAGCAAAAGGCCAGCAAAAGGCCAGGAACCGTAAAAAGGCCGCGTTGCTGGCGTTTTTCCATAGGCTC
CGCCCCCCTGACGAGCATCACAAAAATCGACGCTCAAGTCAGAGGTGGCGAAACCCGACAGGACTATAAA
GATACCAGGCGTTTCCCCCTGGAAGCTCCCTCGTGCGCTCTCCTGTTCCGACCCTGCCGCTTACCGGATA
CCTGTCCGCCTTTCTCCCTTCGGGAAGCGTGGCGCTTTCTCATAGCTCACGCTGTAGGTATCTCAGTTCG
GTGTAGGTCGTTCGCTCCAAGCTGGGCTGTGTGCACGAACCCCCCGTTCAGCCCGACCGCTGCGCCTTAT
CCGGTAACTATCGTCTTGAGTCCAACCCGGTAAGACACGACTTATCGCCACTGGCAGCAGCCACTGGTAA
CAGGATTAGCAGAGCGAGGTATGTAGGCGGTGCTACAGAGTTCTTGAAGTGGTGGCCTAACTACGGCTAC
ACTAGAAGAACAGTATTTGGTATCTGCGCTCTGCTGAAGCCAGTTACCTTCGGAAAAAGAGTTGGTAGCT
CTTGATCCGGCAAACAAACCACCGCTGGTAGCGGTGGTTTTTTTGTTTGCAAGCAGCAGATTACGCGCAG
AAAAAAAGGATCTCAAGAAGATCCTTTGATCTTTTCTACGGGGTCTGACGCTCAGTGGAACGAAAACTCA
CGTTAAGGGATTTTGGTCATGAGATTATCAAAAAGGATCTTCACCTAGATCCTTTTAAATTAAAAATGAA
GTTTTAAATCAATCTAAAGTATATATGAGTAAACTTGGTCTGACAGTTACCAATGCTTAATCAGTGAGGC
ACCTATCTCAGCGATCTGTCTATTTCGTTCATCCATAGTTGCCTGACTCCCCGTCGTGTAGATAACTACG
ATACGGGAGGGCTTACCATCTGGCCCCAGTGCTGCAATGATACCGCGAGACCCACGCTCACCGGCTCCAG
ATTTATCAGCAATAAACCAGCCAGCCGGAAGGGCCGAGCGCAGAAGTGGTCCTGCAACTTTATCCGCCTC
CATCCAGTCTATTAATTGTTGCCGGGAAGCTAGAGTAAGTAGTTCGCCAGTTAATAGTTTGCGCAACGTT
GTTGCCATTGCTACAGGCATCGTGGTGTCACGCTCGTCGTTTGGTATGGCTTCATTCAGCTCCGGTTCCC
AACGATCAAGGCGAGTTACATGATCCCCCATGTTGTGCAAAAAAGCGGTTAGCTCCTTCGGTCCTCCGAT
CGTTGTCAGAAGTAAGTTGGCCGCAGTGTTATCACTCATGGTTATGGCAGCACTGCATAATTCTCTTACT
GTCATGCCATCCGTAAGATGCTTTTCTGTGACTGGTGAGTACTCAACCAAGTCATTCTGAGAATAGTGTA
TGCGGCGACCGAGTTGCTCTTGCCCGGCGTCAATACGGGATAATACCGCGCCACATAGCAGAACTTTAAA
AGTGCTCATCATTGGAAAACGTTCTTCGGGGCGAAAACTCTCAAGGATCTTACCGCTGTTGAGATCCAGT
TCGATGTAACCCACTCGTGCACCCAACTGATCTTCAGCATCTTTTACTTTCACCAGCGTTTCTGGGTGAG
CAAAAACAGGAAGGCAAAATGCCGCAAAAAAGGGAATAAGGGCGACACGGAAATGTTGAATACTCATACT
CTTCCTTTTTCAATATTATTGAAGCATTTATCAGGGTTATTGTCTCATGAGCGGATACATATTTGAATGT
ATTTAGAAAAATAAACAAATAGGGGTTCCGCGCACATTTCCCCGAAAAGTGCCACCTGGGTCGACAATTC
AAGGAATGGCTTTTTTTTAAAGATTTATTTATTTATTATATGTAAGTACACTGTAGCTGTCTTCAGACAC
TCCAGAAGAGGGCGTGAGATCTCATTACAGATGGTTGTGAGCCACCATGTGGTTGCTGGGATTTGAACTC
AGGACCTTCGGAAGAGCATTCAGTGCTCTTAACCGCTGAGCCATCTCTCCAGGCCCCGGC
